>Addgene plasmid #171141 | pPPC008.106 | addgene full sequence | sequence record 344728 | Addgene NGS Result
TGGCTTGTTATGACTGTTTTTTTGTACAGTCTATGCCTCGGGCATCCAAGCAGCAAGCGCGTTACGCCGT
GGGTCGATGTTTGATGTTATGGAGCAGCAACGATGTTACGCAGCAGCAACGATGTTACGCAGCAGGGCAG
TCGCCCTAAAACAAAGTTAGGTGGCTCAAGTATGGGCATCATTCGCACATGTAGGCTCGGCCCTGACCAA
GTCAAATCCATGCGGGCTGCTCTTGATCTTTTCGGTCGTGAGTTCGGAGACGTAGCCACCTACTCCCAAC
ATCAGCCGGACTCCGATTACCTCGGGAACTTGCTCCGTAGTAAGACATTCATCGCGCTTGCTGCCTTCGA
CCAAGAAGCGGTTGTTGGCGCTCTCGCGGCTTACGTTCTGCCCAAGTTTGAGCAGCCGCGTAGTGAGATC
TATATCTATGATCTCGCAGTCTCCGGAGAGCACCGGAGGCAGGGCATTGCCACCGCGCTCATCAATCTCC
TCAAGCATGAGGCCAACGCGCTTGGTGCTTATGTGATCTACGTGCAAGCAGATTACGGTGACGATCCCGC
AGTGGCTCTCTATACAAAGTTGGGCATACGGGAAGAAGTGATGCACTTTGATATCGACCCAAGTACCGCC
ACCTAACAATTCGTTCAAGCCGAGATCGGCTTCCCGGCCGCGGAGTTGTTCGGTAAATTGTCACAACGCC
GCAGGTGGCACTTTTCGGGGAAATGTGCGCGCCCGCGTTCCTGCTGGCGCTGGGCCTGTTTCTGGCGCTG
GACTTCCCGCTGTTCCGTCAGCAGCTTTTCGCCCACGGCCTTGATGATCGCGGCGGCCTTGGCCTGCATA
TCCCGATTCAACGGCCCCAGGGCGTCCAGAACGGGCTTCAGGCGCTCCCGAAGGTCTCGGGCCGTCTCTT
GGGCTTGATCGGCCTTCTTGCGCATCTCACGCGCTCCTGCGGCGGCCTGTAGGGCAGGCTCATACCCCTG
CCGAACCGCTTTTGTCAGCCGGTCGGCCACGGCTTCCGGCGTCTCAACGCGCTTTGAGATTCCCAGCTTT
TCGGCCAATCCCTGCGGTGCATAGGCGCGTGGCTCGACCGCTTGCGGGCTGATGGTGACGTGGCCCACTG
GTGGCCGCTCCAGGGCCTCGTAGAACGCCTGAATGCGCGTGTGACGTGCCTTGCTGCCCTCGATGCCCCG
TTGCAGCCCTAGATCGGCCACAGCGGCCGCAAACGTGGTCTGGTCGCGGGTCATCTGCGCTTTGTTGCCG
ATGAACTCCTTGGCCGACAGCCTGCCGTCCTGCGTCAGCGGCACCACGAACGCGGTCATGTGCGGGCTGG
TTTCGTCACGGTGGATGCTGGCCGTCACGATGCGATCCGCCCCGTACTTGTCCGCCAGCCACTTGTGCGC
CTTCTCGAAGAACGCCGCCTGCTGTTCTTGGCTGGCCGACTTCCACCATTCCGGGCTGGCCGTCATGACG
TACTCGACCGCCAACACAGCGTCCTTGCGCCGCTTCTCTGGCAGCAACTCGCGCAGTCGGCCCATCGCTT
CATCGGTGCTGCTGGCCGCCCAGTGCTCGTTCTCTGGCGTCCTGCTGGCGTCAGCGTTGGGCGTCTCGCG
CTCGCGGTAGGCGTGCTTGAGACTGGCCGCCACGTTGCCCATTTTCGCCAGCTTCTTGCATCGCATGATC
GCGTATGCCGCCATGCCTGCCCCTCCCTTTTGGTGTCCAACCGGCTCGACGGGGGCAGCGCAAGGCGGTG
CCTCCGGCGGGCCACTCAATGCTTGAGTATACTCACTAGACTTTGCTTCGCAAAGTCGTGACCGCCTACG
GCGGCTGCGGCGCCCTACGGGCTTGCTCTCCGGGCTTCGCCCTGCGCGGTCGCTGCGCTCCCTTGCCAGC
CCGTGGATATGTGGACGATGGCCGCGAGCGGCCACCGGCTGGCTCGCTTCGCTCGGCCCGTGGACAACCC
TGCTGGACAAGCTGATGGACAGGCTGCGCCTGCCCACGAGCTTGACCACAGGGATTGCCCACCGGCTACC
CAGCCTTCGACCACATACCCACCGGCTCCAACTGCGCGGCCTGCGGCCTTGCCCCATCAATTTTTTTAAT
TTTCTCTGGGGAAAAGCCTCCGGCCTGCGGCCTGCGCGCTTCGCTTGCCGGTTGGACACCAAGTGGAAGG
CGGGTCAAGGCTCGCGCAGCGACCGCGCAGCGGCTTGGCCTTGACGCGCCTGGAACGACCCAAGCCTATG
CGAGTGGGGGCAGTCGAAGGGCGAAGCCCGCCCGCCTGCCCCCCGAGCCTCACGGCGGCGAGTGCGGGGG
TTCCAAGGGGGCAGCGCCACCTTGGGCAAGGCCGAAGGCCGCGCAGTCGATCAACAAGCCCCGGAGGGGC
CACTTTTTGCCGGAGGGGGAGCCGCGCCGAAGGCGTGGGGGAACCCCGCAGGGGTGCCCTTCTTTGGGCA
CCAAAGAACTAGATATAGGGCGAAATGCGAAAGACTTAAAAATCAACAACTTAAAAAAGGGGGGTACGCA
ACAGCTCATTGCGGCACCCCCCGCAATAGCTCATTGCGTAGGTTAAAGAAAATCTGTAATTGACTGCCAC
TTTTACGCAACGCATAATTGTTGTCGCGCTGCCGAAAAGTTGCAGCTGATTGCGCATGGTGCCGCAACCG
TGCGGCACCCCTACCGCATGGAGATAAGCATGGCCACGCAGTCCAGAGAAATCGGCATTCAAGCCAAGAA
CAAGCCCGGTCACTGGGTGCAAACGGAACGCAAAGCGCATGAGGCGTGGGCCGGGCTTATTGCGAGGAAA
CCCACGGCGGCAATGCTGCTGCATCACCTCGTGGCGCAGATGGGCCACCAGAACGCCGTGGTGGTCAGCC
AGAAGACACTTTCCAAGCTCATCGGACGTTCTTTGCGGACGGTCCAATACGCAGTCAAGGACTTGGTGGC
CGAGCGCTGGATCTCCGTCGTGAAGCTCAACGGCCCCGGCACCGTGTCGGCCTACGTGGTCAATGACCGC
GTGGCGTGGGGCCAGCCCCGCGACCAGTTGCGCCTGTCGGTGTTCAGTGCCGCCGTGGTGGTTGATCACG
ACGACCAGGACGAATCGCTGTTGGGGCATGGCGACCTGCGCCGCATCCCGACCCTGTATCCGGGCGAGCA
GCAACTACCGACCGGCCCCGGCGAGGAGCCGCCCAGCCAGCCCGGCATTCCGGGCATGGAACCAGACCTG
CCAGCCTTGACCGAAACGGAGGAATGGGAACGGCGCGGGCAGCAGCGCCTGCCGATGCCCGATGAGCCGT
GTTTTCTGGACGATGGCGAGCCGTTGGAGCCGCCGACACGGGTCACGCTGCCGCGCCGGTAGCACTTGGG
TTGCGCAGCAACCCGTAAGTGCGCTGTTCCAGACTATCGGCTGTAGCCGCCTCGCCGCCCTATACCTTGT
CTGCCTCCCCGCGTTGCGTCGCGGTGCATGGAGCCGGGCCACCTCGACCTGAATGGAAGCCGGCGGCACC
TCGCTAACGGATTCACCGTTTTTATCAGGCTCTGGGAGGCAGAATAAATGATCATATCGTCAATTATTAC
CTCCACGGGGAGAGCCTGAGCAAACTGGCCTCAGGCATTTGAGAAGCACACGGTCACACTGCTTCCGGTA
GTCAATAAACCGGTAAACCAGCAATAGACATAAGCGGCTATTTAACGACCCTGCCCTGAACCGACGACCG
GGTCGAATTTGCTTTCGAATTTCTGCCATTCATCCGCTTATTATCACTTATTCAGGCGTAGCAACCAGGC
GTTTAAGGGCACCAATAACTGCCTTAAAAAAATTACGCCCCGCCCTGCCACTCATCGCAGTACGGCCTAT
TGGTTAAAAAATGAGCTGATTTAACAAAAATTTAACGCGAATTTTAACAAAATATTAACGCTTACAATTT
CCATTCGCCATTCAGGCTGCGCAACTGTTGGGAAGGGCGATCGGTGCGGGCCTCTTCGCTATTACGCCAG
CTGGCGAAAGGGGGATGTGCTGCAAGGCGATTAAGTTGGGTAACGCCAGGGTTTTCCCAGTCACGACGTT
GTAAAACGACGGCCAGTGAGCGCGCGTAATACGACTCACTATAGGGCGAATTGGAGCTCTTGACAGCTAG
CTCAGTCCTAGGTATAATACTAGTAGGACGCCTTTGGTAACCGCGTTTTAGAGCTAGAAATAGCAAGTTA
AAATAAGGCTAGTCCGTTATCAACTTGAAAAAGTGGCACATGAGGATCACCCATGTGCTTTTTTTGAAGC
TTGGGCCCGAACAAAAACTCATCTCAGAAGAGGATCTGAATAGCGCCGTCGACCATCATCATCATCATCA
TTGAGTTTAAACGGTCTCCAGCTTGGCTGTTTTGGCGGATGAGAGAAGATTTTCAGCCTGATACAGATTA
AATCAGAACGCAGAAGCGGTCTGATAAAACAGAATTTGCCTGGCGGCAGTAGCGCGGTGGTCCCACCTGA
CCCCATGCCGAACTCAGAAGTGAAACGCCGTAGCGCCGATGGTAGTGTGGGGTCTCCCCATGCGAGAGTA
GGGAACTGCCAGGCATCAAATAAAACGAAAGGCTCAGTCGAAAGACTGGGCCTTTCGTTTTATCTGTTGT
TTGTCGGTGAACTCTTAAGCTAGACCAGCTTTTGTTCCCTTTAGTGAGGGTTAATTGCGCGCTTGGCGTA
ATCATGGTCATAGCTGTTTCCTGTGTGAAATTGTTATCCGCTCACAATTCCACACAACATACGAGCCGGA
AGCATAAAGTGTAAAGCCTGGGGTGCCTAATGAGTGAGCTAACTCACATTAATTGCGTTGCGCTCACTGC
CCGCTTTCCAGTCGGGAAACCTGTCGTGCCAGCTGCATTAATGAATCGGCCAACGCGCGGGGAGAGGCGG
TTTGCGTATTGGGCGCATGCATAAAAACTGTTGTAATTCATTAAGCATTCTGCCGACATGGAAGCCATCA
CAAACGGCATGATGAACCTGAATCGCCAGCGGCATCAGCACCTTGTCGCCTTGCGTATAATATTTGCCCA
TGGACGCACACCGTGGAAACGGATGAAGGCACGAACCCAGTTGACATAAGCCTGTTCGGTTCGTAAACTG
TAATGCAAGTAGCGTATGCGCTCACGCAACTGGTCCAGAACCTTGACCGAACGCAGCGGTGGTAACGGCG
CAGTGGCGGTTTTCA
Features (pLannotate 1.2.2; 21 found; start..end, strand, type, name):
    103..636     +  CDS            GmR: gentamycin acetyltransferase; aacC1; confers resistance to gentamycin
   1918..2689    +  rep_origin     pBBR1 oriV: replication origin of the broad-host-range plasmid pBBR1 from Bordetella bronchiseptica; requires the pBBR1 Rep protein for replication
   2690..3352    +  CDS            pBBR1 Rep: replication protein for the broad-host-range plasmid pBBR1 from Bordetella bronchiseptica
   3413..3482    +  CDS            TcR (fragment): tetracycline efflux protein; tet; confers resistance to tetracycline
   3812..3843    -  CDS            CmR (fragment): chloramphenicol acetyltransferase confers resistance to chloramphenicol
   3843..3920    +  rep_origin     M13 ori (fragment): M13 bacteriophage origin of replication; arrow indicates direction of (+) strand synthesis
   3924..4079    -  CDS            lacZα (fragment): LacZα fragment of β-galactosidase; lacZ fragment
   4087..4105    +  promoter       T7 promoter: promoter for bacteriophage T7 RNA polymerase
   4120..4154    +  promoter       J23119(SpeI) promoter: bacterial promoter (Registry of Standard Biological Parts BBa J23119) modified to end with an SpeI site
   4175..4239    +  misc_RNA       gRNA scaffold (fragment): guide RNA scaffold for the Streptococcus pyogenes CRISPR/Cas9 system
   4238..4256    +  misc_RNA       MS2 stem loop: stem loop that binds the bacteriophage MS2 coat protein
   4324..4341    +  CDS            capTEV™ (fragment): composite tag for in vivo biotinylation, TEV protease cleavage, and 6xHis tagging
   4448..4563    +  ncRNA          5S rRNA: Accession: RF00001 - 5S ribosomal RNA
   4567..4613    +  terminator     rrnB T1 terminator: transcription terminator T1 from the E. coli rrnB gene
   4658..4676    -  promoter       T3 promoter: promoter for bacteriophage T3 RNA polymerase
   4721..4737    -  protein_bind   lac operator: The lac repressor binds to the lac operator to inhibit transcription in E. coli. This inhibition can be relieved by adding lactose or isopropyl-β-D-thiogalactopyranoside (IPTG). lac repressor encoded by lacI
   4745..4775    -  promoter       lac promoter: promoter for the E. coli lac operon
   4790..4811    -  protein_bind   CAP binding site: CAP binding activates transcription in the presence of cAMP. E. coli catabolite activator protein
   4824..4916    -  CDS            lacI (fragment): lac repressor; lacI; The lac repressor binds to the lac operator to inhibit transcription in E. coli. This inhibition can be relieved by adding lactose or isopropyl-β-D-thiogalactopyranoside (IPTG).
   4927..5043    -  CDS            CmR (fragment): chloramphenicol acetyltransferase; cat; confers resistance to chloramphenicol
   5081..5109    +  promoter       Pc promoter: intI1 (promoter lies within the coding sequence); class 1 integron promoter
