[The description below was written by a language model from this plasmid's Addgene catalogue record and pLannotate feature annotations shown in this document.]
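Description:
pPPC008.106 is a bacterial CRISPR expression plasmid built on the broad-host-range pBBR1-MCS5 backbone, about 5.2 kb in total. It replicates through the pBBR1 oriV together with the plasmid-encoded pBBR1 Rep protein, a system derived from Bordetella bronchiseptica that functions in many Gram-negative bacteria. The record lists it as low copy when propagated in E. coli and medium copy in Pseudomonas putida. Selection is by gentamicin, conferred by the aacC1 acetyltransferase gene (GmR), with a class 1 integron Pc promoter annotated just upstream across the plasmid junction. Short annotated fragments of TcR, CmR, lacI, the M13 origin and a capTEV tag appear to be backbone remnants or chance matches rather than functional parts.

The payload is a synthetic scaffold RNA (scRNA) called J106, inserted by Gibson assembly into the former multiple cloning site, interrupting the lacZα region between the flanking T7 and T3 promoters. Transcription is driven by the strong constitutive BBa_J23119 promoter. The transcript consists of a 20-nucleotide targeting spacer, the Streptococcus pyogenes Cas9 guide RNA scaffold, and an appended MS2 stem loop, followed by an rrnB-derived region containing the T1 terminator. The MS2 hairpin binds the bacteriophage MS2 coat protein, so the scRNA can both direct a Cas9-family protein to the J106 target site and recruit an MS2 coat protein-fused effector.

This plasmid carries only the RNA component; the Cas9 protein and any effector must be supplied separately. According to the associated publication, it was made for portable CRISPR transcriptional activation and metabolic engineering in P. putida.
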