Addgene plasmid #171141: pPPC008.106
Purpose: Expression of J106 scRNA on pBBR1-GmR plasmid
Depositing lab: Jesse Zalatan. Depositing organization: University of Washington. Publication: Portable bacterial CRISPR transcriptional activation enables metabolic engineering in Pseudomonas putida. Kiattisewee C, Dong C, Fontana J, Sugianto W, Peralta-Yahya P, Carothers JM, Zalatan JG. Metab Eng. 2021 Apr 27. pii: S1096-7176(21)00063-X. doi: 10.1016/j.ymben.2021.04.002. PubMed 33930546.
Backbone
  Vector backbone: pBBR1-MCS5
  Backbone manufacturer: Kenneth M. Peterson
  Backbone size w/o insert (bp): 4768
  Total vector size (bp): 5192
  Vector type: Bacterial Expression, CRISPR
Growth in bacteria
  Bacterial resistance: Gentamicin, 10 μg/mL
  Growth temperature: 37°C
  Growth strain: DH5alpha
  Growth instructions: Medium Copy in P. putida
  Copy number: Low Copy
Gene/Insert
  Gene/Insert name: J106 scRNA
  gRNA/shRNA sequence: AGGACGCCTTTGGTAACCGC
  Species: Synthetic
  Promoter: BBa_J23119
  Cloning method: Gibson Cloning
  Sequencing primers: 5′ tttcccagtcacgacgttgt; 3′ tgaccatgattacgccaagc
Terms and licenses: Academic/Nonprofit Terms; Industry Terms: Not Available to Industry
Depositor comments: Alternative names: pCDP023.6, pBBR1-GmR_J106
How to cite: pPPC008.106 was a gift from Jesse Zalatan (Addgene plasmid # 171141 ; http://n2t.net/addgene:171141 ; RRID:Addgene_171141)
